Addgene plasmid #204513: pHIT186
Purpose: Bacterial expression of CSR-1 PAZ domain with 6xHis and maltose binding protein tags for use as an antigen
Depositing lab: Yuji Kohara. Depositing organization: National Institute of Genetics. Publication: A small RNA system ensures accurate homologous pairing and unpaired silencing of meiotic chromosomes. Tabara H, Mitani S, Mochizuki M, Kohara Y, Nagata K. EMBO J. 2023 Jun 1;42(11):e105002. doi: 10.15252/embj.2020105002. Epub 2023 Apr 20. PubMed 37078421.
Backbone
  Vector backbone: pHIT198 (derived from pET-28a)
  Backbone size w/o insert (bp): 6442
  Vector type: Bacterial Expression
Growth in bacteria
  Bacterial resistance: Kanamycin, 50 μg/mL
  Growth temperature: 37°C
  Growth strain: DH5alpha
  Copy number: Low Copy
Gene/Insert
  Gene/Insert name: PAZ domain of csr-1 (C. elegans)
  Species: C. elegans (nematode)
  Entrez Gene: csr-1 (a.k.a. CELE_F20D12.1)
  Promoter: T7lac
  Tag / fusion protein: 6xHis, MBP (N terminal on insert)
  Cloning method: Restriction Enzyme; 5′ cloning site NotI (unknown if destroyed); 3′ cloning site XhoI (unknown if destroyed)
  Sequencing primers: 5′ MBP_sense; 3′ T7 terminator, reverse primer
Terms and licenses: Academic/Nonprofit Terms; Industry Terms: Not Available to Industry
How to cite: pHIT186 was a gift from Yuji Kohara (Addgene plasmid # 204513 ; http://n2t.net/addgene:204513 ; RRID:Addgene_204513)
