[The description below was written by a language model from this plasmid's Addgene catalogue record and pLannotate feature annotations shown in this document.]
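Description:
pHIT186 is a bacterial expression plasmid built on pHIT198, a pET-28a derivative, for producing the PAZ domain of the C. elegans Argonaute gene csr-1 as a recombinant fusion protein in E. coli. It is selected with kanamycin through an aph(3')-Ia KanR cassette. It replicates from a ColE1/pBR322-type origin that is accompanied by the bom region and the rop gene, consistent with the low copy number given in the record. An f1 phage origin is also present, and a few short annotated fragments (tetracycline resistance remnants, an AmpR promoter fragment) appear to be backbone leftovers rather than functional parts.

Expression is driven by the T7lac arrangement: a T7 promoter followed directly by a lac operator and the T7 gene 10 ribosome binding site. The plasmid-borne lacI gene supplies repressor, so transcription stays off until IPTG is added in a host that provides T7 RNA polymerase. The open reading frame begins with a short His-tag region (annotated as a composite-tag fragment), followed by a thrombin cleavage site and a signal-sequence-free maltose binding protein that stays in the cytosol. The csr-1 PAZ fragment, cloned between NotI and XhoI, is not annotated by name but presumably occupies the unannotated interval between MBP and the downstream elements. A second histidine stretch is annotated after this gap, ahead of the T7 terminator. Whether it is translated as a C-terminal tag is not stated in the record, which lists only N-terminal 6xHis and MBP tags.

According to the record, the purified His-MBP-PAZ protein is intended as an antigen. MBP generally aids solubility, and both tags allow affinity purification.
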