Features (pLannotate 1.2.2; 21 found; start..end, strand, type, name):
      1..19      +  promoter       T7 promoter: promoter for bacteriophage T7 RNA polymerase
     20..44      +  protein_bind   lac operator: The lac repressor binds to the lac operator to inhibit transcription in E. coli. This inhibition can be relieved by adding lactose or isopropyl-β-D-thiogalactopyranoside (IPTG). lac repressor encoded by lacI
     59..81      +  RBS            RBS: efficient ribosome binding site from bacteriophage T7 gene 10 (Olins and Rangwala, 1989)
    100..116     +  CDS            capTEV™ (fragment): composite tag for in vivo biotinylation, TEV protease cleavage, and 6xHis tagging
    127..144     +  CDS            thrombin site: thrombin recognition and cleavage site
    151..1251    +  CDS            MBP: maltose binding protein from E. coli; malE (mutated); This version of the gene does not encode a signal sequence, so MBP will remain in the cytosol.
   1948..1965    +  CDS            9xHis (fragment): 9xHis affinity tag
   1975..2024    +  CDS            SET1 (fragment): solubility-enhancement tag derived from T7 phage gene 10B
   2032..2079    +  terminator     T7 terminator: transcription terminator for bacteriophage T7 RNA polymerase
   2116..2544    +  rep_origin     f1 ori (sequence partly withheld): f1 bacteriophage origin of replication; arrow indicates direction of (+) strand synthesis
   2597..2654    +  promoter       AmpR promoter (fragment): bla
   2663..3478    -  CDS            KanR: aminoglycoside phosphotransferase; aph(3')-Ia; confers resistance to kanamycin in bacteria or G418 (Geneticin®) in eukaryotes
   3600..4188    +  rep_origin     ori: high-copy-number ColE1/pMB1/pBR322/pUC origin of replication
   4374..4513    -  misc_feature   bom: basis of mobility region from pBR322
   4615..4806    -  CDS            rop: Rop protein, which maintains plasmids at low copy number; rop
   4823..5203    +  CDS            YPB1_ECOLX: Protein predicted: Swiss-Prot protein existence level 4. From Escherichia coli.
   5275..5566    -  CDS            TcR (fragment): tetracycline efflux protein; tet; confers resistance to tetracycline
   5581..5602    -  protein_bind   CAP binding site: CAP binding activates transcription in the presence of cAMP. E. coli catabolite activator protein
   5615..6697    -  CDS            lacI: lac repressor; lacI; The lac repressor binds to the lac operator to inhibit transcription in E. coli. This inhibition can be relieved by adding lactose or isopropyl-β-D-thiogalactopyranoside (IPTG).
   6698..6775    -  promoter       lacI promoter: lacI
   6783..7062    -  CDS            TcR (fragment): tetracycline efflux protein; tet; confers resistance to tetracycline
>Addgene plasmid #204513 | pHIT186 | addgene full sequence | sequence record 403809 | Addgene NGS Result
TAATACGACTCACTATAGGGGAATTGTGAGCGGATAACAATTCCCCTCTAGAAATAATTTTGTTTAACTT
TAAGAAGGAGATATACCATGGGCAGCAGCCATCATCATCATCATCACAGCAGCGGCCTGGTGCCGCGCGG
CAGCCATAATATGAAAACTGAAGAAGGTAAACTGGTAATCTGGATTAACGGCGATAAAGGCTATAACGGT
CTCGCTGAAGTCGGTAAGAAATTCGAGAAAGATACCGGAATTAAAGTCACCGTTGAGCATCCGGATAAAC
TGGAAGAGAAATTCCCACAGGTTGCGGCAACTGGCGATGGCCCTGACATTATCTTCTGGGCACACGACCG
CTTTGGTGGCTACGCTCAATCTGGCCTGTTGGCTGAAATCACCCCGGACAAAGCGTTCCAGGACAAGCTG
TATCCGTTTACCTGGGATGCCGTACGTTACAACGGCAAGCTGATTGCTTACCCGATCGCTGTTGAAGCGT
TATCGCTGATTTATAACAAAGATCTGCTGCCGAACCCGCCAAAAACCTGGGAAGAGATCCCGGCGCTGGA
TAAAGAACTGAAAGCGAAAGGTAAGAGCGCGCTGATGTTCAACCTGCAAGAACCGTACTTCACCTGGCCG
CTGATTGCTGCTGACGGGGGTTATGCGTTCAAGTATGAAAACGGCAAGTACGACATTAAAGACGTGGGCG
TGGATAACGCTGGCGCGAAAGCGGGTCTGACCTTCCTGGTTGACCTGATTAAAAACAAACACATGAATGC
AGACACCGATTACTCCATCGCAGAAGCTGCCTTTAATAAAGGCGAAACAGCGATGACCATCAACGGCCCG
TGGGCATGGTCCAACATCGACACCAGCAAAGTGAATTATGGTGTAACGGTACTGCCGACCTTCAAGGGTC
AACCATCCAAACCGTTCGTTGGCGTGCTGAGCGCAGGTATTAACGCCGCCAGTCCGAACAAAGAGCTGGC
AAAAGAGTTCCTCGAAAACTATCTGCTGACTGATGAAGGTCTGGAAGCGGTTAATAAAGACAAACCGCTG
GGTGCCGTAGCGCTGAAGTCTTACGAGGAAGAGTTGGCGAAAGATCCACGTATTGCCGCCACTATGGAAA
ACGCCCAGAAAGGTGAAATCATGCCGAACATCCCGCAGATGTCCGCTTTCTGGTATGCCGTGCGTACTGC
GGTGATCAACGCCGCCAGCGGTCGTCAGACTGTCGATGAAGCCCTGAAAGACGCGCAGACTCATATGGCG
GCCGCAGCAAACGGACCTCTTCCAATTCTAGAACTCGATCCTCAATCGACTCAGTACTATGCTTCAATCC
CACTCAGTCAGATGTTGCAGTACGCATTTCCTCGTGATTTTCCGCCAAACCGTATCGTTAATCCAAATAT
GAAACTGCAAAGAGCCGTGAAACTATTGTTGAAGGATTTAAAATGCAACCCATATTACGATGACAAACAG
ATTTGGGCTACGAACACTATCACAGTGTCGGATGTTGACTACAACGCGCCGAAAGATCCAGAATTCAGAC
AAAAGTATCCAAATCTGAAATTCCCAATGCTTCCTGCAGTTCAATGCGGCACTGGACCACACAAGCGCCT
CATGCCGCTCGAATATTTGAAGGTTCTTCCTTATCAATCCATTGACCGCCGTGTACTCGAAGAGTTTGAG
CTTACACCACGAGCGAATGCCCCGAACGAACGCTGGTCAACTCTTCAAAAACACTACGATCAATTTGGTT
TCAACGATCAAGTCATGAAAGATTTTGGTGTCCAAATCTGCAATGATCCTTTCAACAACGTCAGTGAGAT
CGACGGTGAAAGAGTCCTCGCGCCTAGTGTTGCATATGCAGACCCGGTACACGTGGATGATGAGAAGCGT
GACTGGAAAGCACAAGACAAAAAGTTTGTTACACCTGCTACGATTGACTAGCTCGAGCACCACCACCACC
ACCACTGAGATCCGGCTGCTAACAAAGCCCGAAAGGAAGCTGAGTTGGCTGCTGCCACCGCTGAGCAATA
ACTAGCATAACCCCTTGGGGCCTCTAAACGGGTCTTGAGGGGTTTTTTGCTGAAAGGAGGAACTATATCC
GGATTGGCGAATGGG
[124 nt withheld, positions 2116-2239]
C
[91 nt withheld, positions 2241-2331]
A
[49 nt withheld, positions 2333-2381]
CCTTTGACGTTGGAGTCCACGTTCTTT
[37 nt withheld, positions 2409-2445]
ACCCTATCTCGGTCTATTCTTTTGATTTATAAGGGATTTTGCCGATTTCGGCCTATTGGTTAAAAAATGA
GCTGATTTAACAAAAATTTAACGCGAATTTTAACAAAATATTAACGCTTACAATTTAGGTGGCACTTTTC
GGGGAAATGTGCGCGGAACCCCTATTTGTTTATTTTTCTAAATACATTCAAATATGTATCCGCTCATGAA
TTAATTCTTAGAAAAACTCATCGAGCATCAAATGAAACTGCAATTTATTCATATCAGGATTATCAATACC
ATATTTTTGAAAAAGCCGTTTCTGTAATGAAGGAGAAAACTCACCGAGGCAGTTCCATAGGATGGCAAGA
TCCTGGTATCGGTCTGCGATTCCGACTCGTCCAACATCAATACAACCTATTAATTTCCCCTCGTCAAAAA
TAAGGTTATCAAGTGAGAAATCACCATGAGTGACGACTGAATCCGGTGAGAATGGCAAAAGTTTATGCAT
TTCTTTCCAGACTTGTTCAACAGGCCAGCCATTACGCTCGTCATCAAAATCACTCGCATCAACCAAACCG
TTATTCATTCGTGATTGCGCCTGAGCGAGACGAAATACGCGATCGCTGTTAAAAGGACAATTACAAACAG
GAATCGAATGCAACCGGCGCAGGAACACTGCCAGCGCATCAACAATATTTTCACCTGAATCAGGATATTC
TTCTAATACCTGGAATGCTGTTTTCCCGGGGATCGCAGTGGTGAGTAACCATGCATCATCAGGAGTACGG
ATAAAATGCTTGATGGTCGGAAGAGGCATAAATTCCGTCAGCCAGTTTAGTCTGACCATCTCATCTGTAA
CATCATTGGCAACGCTACCTTTGCCATGTTTCAGAAACAACTCTGGCGCATCGGGCTTCCCATACAATCG
ATAGATTGTCGCACCTGATTGCCCGACATTATCGCGAGCCCATTTATACCCATATAAATCAGCATCCATG
TTGGAATTTAATCGCGGCCTAGAGCAAGACGTTTCCCGTTGAATATGGCTCATAACACCCCTTGTATTAC
TGTTTATGTAAGCAGACAGTTTTATTGTTCATGACCAAAATCCCTTAACGTGAGTTTTCGTTCCACTGAG
CGTCAGACCCCGTAGAAAAGATCAAAGGATCTTCTTGAGATCCTTTTTTTCTGCGCGTAATCTGCTGCTT
GCAAACAAAAAAACCACCGCTACCAGCGGTGGTTTGTTTGCCGGATCAAGAGCTACCAACTCTTTTTCCG
AAGGTAACTGGCTTCAGCAGAGCGCAGATACCAAATACTGTCCTTCTAGTGTAGCCGTAGTTAGGCCACC
ACTTCAAGAACTCTGTAGCACCGCCTACATACCTCGCTCTGCTAATCCTGTTACCAGTGGCTGCTGCCAG
TGGCGATAAGTCGTGTCTTACCGGGTTGGACTCAAGACGATAGTTACCGGATAAGGCGCAGCGGTCGGGC
TGAACGGGGGGTTCGTGCACACAGCCCAGCTTGGAGCGAACGACCTACACCGAACTGAGATACCTACAGC
GTGAGCTATGAGAAAGCGCCACGCTTCCCGAAGGGAGAAAGGCGGACAGGTATCCGGTAAGCGGCAGGGT
CGGAACAGGAGAGCGCACGAGGGAGCTTCCAGGGGGAAACGCCTGGTATCTTTATAGTCCTGTCGGGTTT
CGCCACCTCTGACTTGAGCGTCGATTTTTGTGATGCTCGTCAGGGGGGCGGAGCCTATGGAAAAACGCCA
GCAACGCGGCCTTTTTACGGTTCCTGGCCTTTTGCTGGCCTTTTGCTCACATGTTCTTTCCTGCGTTATC
CCCTGATTCTGTGGATAACCGTATTACCGCCTTTGAGTGAGCTGATACCGCTCGCCGCAGCCGAACGACC
GAGCGCAGCGAGTCAGTGAGCGAGGAAGCGGAAGAGCGCCTGATGCGGTATTTTCTCCTTACGCATCTGT
GCGGTATTTCACACCGCAATGGTGCACTCTCAGTACAATCTGCTCTGATGCCGCATAGTTAAGCCAGTAT
ACACTCCGCTATCGCTACGTGACTGGGTCATGGCTGCGCCCCGACACCCGCCAACACCCGCTGACGCGCC
CTGACGGGCTTGTCTGCTCCCGGCATCCGCTTACAGACAAGCTGTGACCGTCTCCGGGAGCTGCATGTGT
CAGAGGTTTTCACCGTCATCACCGAAACGCGCGAGGCAGCTGCGGTAAAGCTCATCAGCGTGGTCGTGAA
GCGATTCACAGATGTCTGCCTGTTCATCCGCGTCCAGCTCGTTGAGTTTCTCCAGAAGCGTTAATGTCTG
GCTTCTGATAAAGCGGGCCATGTTAAGGGCGGTTTTTTCCTGTTTGGTCACTGATGCCTCCGTGTAAGGG
GGATTTCTGTTCATGGGGGTAATGATACCGATGAAACGAGAGAGGATGCTCACGATACGGGTTACTGATG
ATGAACATGCCCGGTTACTGGAACGTTGTGAGGGTAAACAACTGGCGGTATGGATGCGGCGGGACCAGAG
AAAAATCACTCAGGGTCAATGCCAGCGCTTCGTTAATACAGATGTAGGTGTTCCACAGGGTAGCCAGCAG
CATCCTGCGATGCAGATCCGGAACATAATGGTGCAGGGCGCTGACTTCCGCGTTTCCAGACTTTACGAAA
CACGGAAACCGAAGACCATTCATGTTGTTGCTCAGGTCGCAGACGTTTTGCAGCAGCAGTCGCTTCACGT
TCGCTCGCGTATCGGTGATTCATTCTGCTAACCAGTAAGGCAACCCCGCCAGCCTAGCCGGGTCCTCAAC
GACAGGAGCACGATCATGCGCACCCGTGGGGCCGCCATGCCGGCGATAATGGCCTGCTTCTCGCCGAAAC
GTTTGGTGGCGGGACCAGTGACGAAGGCTTGAGCGAGGGCGTGCAAGATTCCGAATACCGCAAGCGACAG
GCCGATCATCGTCGCGCTCCAGCGAAAGCGGTCCTCGCCGAAAATGACCCAGAGCGCTGCCGGCACCTGT
CCTACGAGTTGCATGATAAAGAAGACAGTCATAAGTGCGGCGACGATAGTCATGCCCCGCGCCCACCGGA
AGGAGCTGACTGGGTTGAAGGCTCTCAAGGGCATCGGTCGAGATCCCGGTGCCTAATGAGTGAGCTAACT
TACATTAATTGCGTTGCGCTCACTGCCCGCTTTCCAGTCGGGAAACCTGTCGTGCCAGCTGCATTAATGA
ATCGGCCAACGCGCGGGGAGAGGCGGTTTGCGTATTGGGCGCCAGGGTGGTTTTTCTTTTCACCAGTGAG
ACGGGCAACAGCTGATTGCCCTTCACCGCCTGGCCCTGAGAGAGTTGCAGCAAGCGGTCCACGCTGGTTT
GCCCCAGCAGGCGAAAATCCTGTTTGATGGTGGTTAACGGCGGGATATAACATGAGCTGTCTTCGGTATC
GTCGTATCCCACTACCGAGATATCCGCACCAACGCGCAGCCCGGACTCGGTAATGGCGCGCATTGCGCCC
AGCGCCATCTGATCGTTGGCAACCAGCATCGCAGTGGGAACGATGCCCTCATTCAGCATTTGCATGGTTT
GTTGAAAACCGGACATGGCACTCCAGTCGCCTTCCCGTTCCGCTATCGGCTGAATTTGATTGCGAGTGAG
ATATTTATGCCAGCCAGCCAGACGCAGACGCGCCGAGACAGAACTTAATGGGCCCGCTAACAGCGCGATT
TGCTGGTGACCCAATGCGACCAGATGCTCCACGCCCAGTCGCGTACCGTCTTCATGGGAGAAAATAATAC
TGTTGATGGGTGTCTGGTCAGAGACATCAAGAAATAACGCCGGAACATTAGTGCAGGCAGCTTCCACAGC
AATGGCATCCTGGTCATCCAGCGGATAGTTAATGATCAGCCCACTGACGCGTTGCGCGAGAAGATTGTGC
ACCGCCGCTTTACAGGCTTCGACGCCGCTTCGTTCTACCATCGACACCACCACGCTGGCACCCAGTTGAT
CGGCGCGAGATTTAATCGCCGCGACAATTTGCGACGGCGCGTGCAGGGCCAGACTGGAGGTGGCAACGCC
AATCAGCAACGACTGTTTGCCCGCCAGTTGTTGTGCCACGCGGTTGGGAATGTAATTCAGCTCCGCCATC
GCCGCTTCCACTTTTTCCCGCGTTTTCGCAGAAACGTGGCTGGCCTGGTTCACCACGCGGGAAACGGTCT
GATAAGAGACACCGGCATACTCTGCGACATCGTATAACGTTACTGGTTTCACATTCACCACCCTGAATTG
ACTCTCTTCCGGGCGCTATCATGCCATACCGCGAAAGGTTTTGCGCCATTCGATGGTGTCCGGGATCTCG
ACGCTCTCCCTTATGCGACTCCTGCATTAGGAAGCAGCCCAGTAGTAGGTTGAGGCCGTTGAGCACCGCC
GCCGCAAGGAATGGTGCATGCAAGGAGATGGCGCCCAACAGTCCCCCGGCCACGGGGCCTGCCACCATAC
CCACGCCGAAACAAGCGCTCATGAGCCCGAAGTGGCGAGCCCGATCTTCCCCATCGGTGATGTCGGCGAT
ATAGGCGCCAGCAACCGCACCTGTGGCGCCGGTGATGCCGGCCACGATGCGTCCGGCGTAGAGGATCGAG
ATCTCGATCCCGCGAAAT
